>Addgene plasmid #238401 | eEML017 | addgene full sequence | sequence record 492428 | Addgene NGS Result
GAAGATCCTTTGATCTTTTCTACGGGGTCTGACGCTCAGTGGAACGAAAACTCACGTTAAGGGATTTTGG
TCATGAGATTATCAAAAAGGATCTTCACCTAGATCCTTTTAAATTAAAAATGAAGTTTTAAATCAATCTA
AAGTATATATGAGTAAACTTGGTCTGACAGTTACCAATGCTTAATCAGTGAGGCACCTATCTCAGCGATC
TGTCTATTTCGTTCATCCATAGTTGCCTGACTCCCCGTCGTGTAGATAACTACGATACGGGAGGGCTTAC
CATCTGGCCCCAGTGCTGCAATGATACCGCGAGACCCACGCTCACCGGCTCCAGATTTATCAGCAATAAA
CCAGCCAGCCGGAAGGGCCGAGCGCAGAAGTGGTCCTGCAACTTTATCCGCCTCCATCCAGTCTATTAAT
TGTTGCCGGGAAGCTAGAGTAAGTAGTTCGCCAGTTAATAGTTTGCGCAACGTTGTTGCCATTGCTACAG
GCATCGTGGTGTCACGCTCGTCGTTTGGTATGGCTTCATTCAGCTCCGGTTCCCAACGATCAAGGCGAGT
TACATGATCCCCCATGTTGTGCAAAAAAGCGGTTAGCTCCTTCGGTCCTCCGATCGTTGTCAGAAGTAAG
TTGGCCGCAGTGTTATCACTCATGGTTATGGCAGCACTGCATAATTCTCTTACTGTCATGCCATCCGTAA
GATGCTTTTCTGTGACTGGTGAGTACTCAACCAAGTCATTCTGAGAATAGTGTATGCGGCGACCGAGTTG
CTCTTGCCCGGCGTCAATACGGGATAATACCGCGCCACATAGCAGAACTTTAAAAGTGCTCATCATTGGA
AAACGTTCTTCGGGGCGAAAACTCTCAAGGATCTTACCGCTGTTGAGATCCAGTTCGATGTAACCCACTC
GTGCACCCAACTGATCTTCAGCATCTTTTACTTTCACCAGCGTTTCTGGGTGAGCAAAAACAGGAAGGCA
AAATGCCGCAAAAAAGGGAATAAGGGCGACACGGAAATGTTGAATACTCATACTCTTCCTTTTTCAATAT
TATTGAAGCATTTATCAGGGTTATTGTCTCATGAGCGGATACATATTTGAATGTATTTAGAAAAATAAAC
AAATAGGGGTTCCGCGCACATTTCCCCGAAAAGTGCCACCTGAATTAATTCGAGCTCGCCCAAACATAAC
AGGAAGAAAAATGCCCCGCTGTGGGCGGACAAAATAGTTGGGAACTGGGAGGGGTGGAAATGGAGTTTTT
AAGGATTATTTAGGGAAGAGTGACAAAATAGATGGGAACTGGGTGTAGCGTCGTAAGCTAATACGAAAAT
TAAAAATGACAAAATAGTTTGGAACTAGATTTCACTTATCTGGTTGGCCTGCAGGGGGGGGGGGGAAAGC
CACGTTGTGTCTCAAAATCTCTGATGTTACATTGCACAAGATAAAAATATATCATCATGAACAATAAAAC
TGTCTGCTTACATAAACAGTAATACAAGGGGTGTTATGAGCCATATTCAACGGGAAACGTCTTGCTCGAG
GCCGCGATTAAATTCCAACATGGATGCTGATTTATATGGGTATAAATGGGCTCGCGATAATGTCGGGCAA
TCAGGTGCGACAATCTATCGATTGTATGGGAAGCCCGATGCGCCAGAGTTGTTTCTGAAACATGGCAAAG
GTAGCGTTGCCAATGATGTTACAGATGAGATGGTCAGACTAAACTGGCTGACGGAATTTATGCCTCTTCC
GACCATCAAGCATTTTATCCGTACTCCTGATGATGCATGGTTACTCACCACTGCGATCCCCGGGAAAACA
GCATTCCAGGTATTAGAAGAATATCCTGATTCAGGTGAAAATATTGTTGATGCGCTGGCAGTGTTCCTGC
GCCGGTTGCATTCGATTCCTGTTTGTAATTGTCCTTTTAACAGCGATCGCGTATTTCGTCTCGCTCAGGC
GCAATCACGAATGAATAACGGTTTGGTTGATGCGAGTGATTTTGATGACGAGCGTAATGGCTGGCCTGTT
GAACAAGTCTGGAAAGAAATGCATAAGCTTTTGCCATTCTCACCGGATTCAGTCGTCACTCATGGTGATT
TCTCACTTGATAACCTTATTTTTGACGAGGGGAAATTAATAGGTTGTATTGATGTTGGACGAGTCGGAAT
CGCAGACCGATACCAGGATCTTGCCATCCTATGGAACTGCCTCGGTGAGTTTTCTCCTTCATTACAGAAA
CGGCTTTTTCAAAAATATGGTATTGATAATCCTGATATGAATAAATTGCAGTTTCATTTGATGCTCGATG
AGTTTTTCTAATCAGAATTGGTTAATTGGTTGTAACACTGGCAGAGCATTACGCTGACTTGACGGGACGG
CGGCTTTGTTGAATAAATCGAACTTTTGCTGAGTTGAAGGATCAGATCACGCATCTTCCCGACAACGCAG
ACCGTTCCGTGGCAAAGCAAAAGTTCAAAATCACCAACTGGTCCACCTACAACAAAGCTCTCATCAACCG
TGGCTCCCTCACTTTCTGGCTGGATGATGGGGCGATTCAGGCCTGGTATGAGTCAGCAACACCTTCTTCA
CGAGGCAGACCTCAGCGCCCCCCCCCCCCTGCAGGTCGACTAGAGTCGGGGATCCGGTGATTGATTGAGC
AAGCTTTATGCTTGTAAACCGTTTTGTGAAAAAATTTTTAAAATAAAAAAGGGGACCTCTAGGGTCCCCA
ATTAATTAGTAATATAATCTATTAAAGGTCATTCAAAAGGTCATCCACCGGATCAATTCCCCTGCTCGCG
CAGGCTGGGTGCCAAGCTCTCGGGTAACATCAAGGCCCGATCCTTGGAGCCCTTGCCCTCCCGCACGATG
ATCGT
[255 nt withheld, positions 2876-3130]
CGTGGAGACCGAAACCTTGCGCTCGTTCGCCAGCCAGGACAGAAATGCCTCGACTTCGCTGCTGCCCAAG
GTTGCCGGGTGACGCACACCGTGGAAACGGATGAAGGCACGAACCCAGTGGACATAAGCCTGTTCGGTTC
GTAAGCTGTAATGCAAGTAGCGTATGCGCTCACGCAACTGGTCCAGAACCTTGACCGAACGCAGCGGTGG
TAACGGCGCAGTGGCGGTTTTCATGGCTTGTTATGACTGTTTTTTTGGGGTACAGTCTATGCCTCGGGCA
TCCAAGCAGCAAGCGCGTTACGCCGTGGGTCGATGTTTGTGTCTAACAATTCGTTCAAGCCGACGCCGCT
TCGCGGCGCGGCTTAACTCAAGCGTTAGATGCACTAAGCACATAATTGCTCACAGCCAAACTATCAGGTC
AAGTCTGCTTTTATTATTTTTAAGCGTGCATAATAAGCCCTACACAAATTGGGAGATATATCATGAAAGG
CTGGCTTTTTCTTGTTATCGCAATAGTTGGCGAAGTAATCGCAACATCCGCATTAAAATCTAGCGAGGGC
TTTACTAAGCTGATCCGGTGGATGACCTTTTGAATGACCTTTAATAGATTATATTACTAATTAATTGGGG
ACCCTAGAGGTCCCCTTTTTTATTTTAAAAATTTTTTCACAAAACGGTTTACAAGCATAAAGCTTGCTCA
ATCAATCACCGGATCCCGACGGGCCCGGTACCGCGGCCGCGCGAATTCGAGCTCGGTACCATTTATCAGG
GTTATTGTCTCATGAGCGGATACATATTTGAATGTATTTAGAAAAATAAACAAATAGGGGTTCCGCGCAC
ATTTCCCCGAAAAGTGCCACCTGACGTCTAAGAAACCATTATTATCATGACATTAACCTATAAAAATAGG
CGTATCACGAGGCCCTTTCGTCTTCACCTCGAGAACATTACTCGCATCCATTCTCAGGCTGTCTCGTCTC
GTCTCGGAGTTGACGGCTAGCTCAGTCCTAGGTACAGTGCTAGCTACTAGAGAAAGAGGAGAAATACTAA
ATGGTGAATGTGAAACCAGTAACGTTATACGATGTCGCAGAGTATGCCGGTGTCTCTTATCAGACCGTTT
CCCGCGTGGTGAACCAGGCCAGCCACGTTTCTGCGAAAACGCGGGAAAACGTGGAAGCGGCGATGGCGGA
GCTGAATTACATTCCCAACCGCGTGGCACAACAACTGGCGGGCAAACAGTCGTTGCTGATTGGCGTTGCC
ACCTCCAGTCTGGCCCTGCACGCGCCGTCGCAAATTGTCGCGGCGATTAAATCTCGCGCCGATCAACTGG
GTGCCAGCGTGGTGGTGTCGATGGTAGAACGAAGCGGCGTCGAAGCCTGTAAAGCGGCGGTGCACAATCT
TCTCGCGCAACGCGTCAGTGGGCTGATCATTAACTATCCGCTGGATGACCAGGATGCCATTGCTGTGGAA
GCTGCCTGCACTAATGTTCCGGCGTTATTTCTTGATGTCTCTGACCAGACACCCATCAACAGTATTATTT
TCTCCCATGAGGACGGTACGCGACTGGGCGTGGAGCATCTGGTCGCATTGGGTCACCAGCAAATCGCGCT
GTTAGCGGGCCCATTAAGTTCTGTCTCGGCGCGTCTGCGTCTGGCTGGCTGGCATAAATATCTCACTCGC
AATCAAATTCAGCCGATAGCGGAACGGGAAGGCGACTGGAGTGCCATGTCCGGTTTTCAACAAACCATGC
AAATGCTGAATGAGGGCATCGTTCCCACTGCGATGCTGGTTGCCAACGATCAGATGGCGCTGGGCGCAAT
GCGCGCCATTACCGAGTCCGGGCTGCGCGTTGGTGCGGATATCTCGGTAGTGGGATACGACGATACCGAA
GATAGCTCATGTTATATCCCGCCGTTAACCACCATCAAACAGGATTTTCGCCTGCTGGGGCAAACCAGCG
TGGACCGCTTGCTGCAACTCTCTCAGGGCCAGGCGGTGAAGGGCAATCAGCTGTTGCCCGTCTCACTGGT
GAAAAGAAAAACCACCCTGGCGCCCAATACGCAAACCGCCTCTCCCCGCGCGTTGGCCGATTCATTAATG
CAGCTGGCACGACAGGTTTCCCGACTGGAAAGCGGGCAGTAAAGGTTTCAGCCAAAAAACTTAAGACCGC
CGGTCTTGTCCACTACCTTGCAGTAATGCGGTGGACAGGATCGGCGGTTTTCTTTTCTCTTCTCAAGCTT
GCACTGAAGGTCCTCAATCGCACTGGAAACATCAAGGTCGGGAGAACGATCGTTGGCTGTGTTGACAATT
AATCATCGGCTCGTATAATGTGTGGAATTGTGAGCGCTCACAATTTACTAGAGAAAGAGGAGAAATACTA
AATGAGCGAGCTGATCAAGGAGAACATGCACATGAAGCTGTACATGGAGGGCACCGTGAACAACCACCAC
TTCAAGTGCACATCCGAGGGCGAAGGCAAGCCCTACGAGGGCACCCAGACCATGAAGATCAAGGTGGTCG
AGGGCGGCCCTCTCCCCTTCGCCTTCGACATCCTGGCTACCAGCTTCATGTACGGCAGCAAAGCCTTCAT
CAACCACACCCAGGGCATCCCCGACTTCTTTAAGCAGTCCTTCCCTGAGGGCTTCACATGGGAGAGAATC
ACCACATACGAAGACGGGGGCGTGCTGACCGCTACCCAGGACACCAGCTTCCAGAACGGCTGCATCATCT
ACAACGTCAAGATCAACGGGGTGAACTTCCCATCCAACGGCCCTGTGATGCAGAAGAAAACACGCGGCTG
GGAGGCCAACACCGAGATGCTGTACCCCGCTGACGGCGGCCTGAGAGGCCACAGCCAGATGGCCCTGAAG
CTCGTGGGCGGGGGCTACCTGCACTGCTCCTTCAAGACCACATACAGATCCAAGAAACCCGCTAAGAACC
TCAAGATGCCCGGCTTCCACTTCGTGGACCACAGACTGGAAAGAATCAAGGAGGCCGACAAAGAAACGTA
CGTCGAGCAGCACGAGATGGCTGTGGCCAAGTACTGCGACCTCCCTAGCAAACTGGGGCACAGATGAAGG
TGACTCCTGTTGATAGATCCAGTAATGACCTCAGAACTCCATCTGGATTTGTTCAGAACGCTCGGTTGCC
GCCGGGCGTTTTTTATTGGTGAGAATGCTTCCAGGATACATAGATTACCACAACTCCGAGCCCTTCCACC
CCAAGCTAGCTTGGAGGACAAATCCGCCGCTAGGAGCTTGCGGCCGCCTTAAGACGCGTGGATCCCCGGG
AATTTCGACCCCACGCCCCTCTTTAATACGACGGGCAATTTGCACTTCAGAAAATGAAGAGTTTGCTTTA
GCCATAACAAAAGTCCAGTATGCTTTTTCACAGCATAACTGGACTGATTTCAGTTTACAACTATTCTGTC
TAGTTTAAGACTTTATTGTCATAGTTTAGATCTATTTTGTTCAGTTTAAGACTTTATTGTCCGCCCACAC
CCGCTTACGCAGGGCATCCATTTATTACTCAACCGTAACCGATTTTGCCAGGTTACGCGGCTGGTCCTCT
AGAATTCCCATGTCAGCCGTTAAGTGTTCCTGTGTCACTCAAAATTGCTTTGAGAGGCTCTAAGGGCTTC
TCAGTGCGTTACATCCCTGGCTTGTTGTCCACAACCGTTAAACCTTAAAAGCTTTAAAAGCCTTATATAT
TCTTTTTTTTCTTATAAAACTTAAAACCTTAGAGGCTATTTAAGTTGCTGATTTATATTAATTTTATTGT
TCAAACATGAGAGCTTAGTACGTGAAACATGAGAGCTTAGTACGTTAGCCATGAGAGCTTAGTACGTTAG
CCATGAGGGTTTAGTTCGTTAAACATGAGAGCTTAGTACGTTAAACATGAGAGCTTAGTACGTGAAACAT
GAGAGCTTAGTACGTACTATCAACAGGTTGAACTGCTGATCTTCAGATCCTCTACGCCGGACGCATCGTG
GCCGGATCGGGGGGGGGGGGCGCTCGGTCTTGCCTTGCTCGTCGGTGATGTACTTCACCAGCTCCGCGAA
GTCGCTCTTCTTGATGGAGCGCATGGGGACGTGCTTGGCAATCACGCGCACCCCCCGGCCGTTTTAGCGG
CTAAAAAAGTCATGGCTCTGCCCTCGGGCGGACCACGCCCATCATGACCTTGCCAAGCTCGTCCTGCTTC
TCTTCGATCTTCGCCAGCAGGGCGAGGATCGTGGCATCACCGAACCGCGCCGTGCGCGGGTCGTCGGTGA
GCCAGAGTTTCAGCAGGCCGCCCAGGCGGCCCAGGTCGCCATTGATGCGGGCCAGCTCGCGGACGTGCTC
ATAGTCCACGACGCCCGTGATTTTGTAGCCCTGGCCGACGGCCAGCAGGTAGGCCGACAGGCTCATGCCG
GCCGCCGCCGCCTTTTCCTCAATCGCTCTTCGTTCGTCTGGAAGGCAGTACACCTTGATAGGTGGGCTGC
CCTTCCTGGTTGGCTTGGTTTCATCAGCCATCCGCTTGCCCTCATCTGTTACGCCGGCGGTAGCCGGCCA
GCCTCGCAGAGCAGGATTCCCGTTGAGCACCGCCAGGTGCGAATAAGGGACAGTGAAGAAGGAACACCCG
CTCGCGGGTGGGCCTACTTCACCTATCCTGCCCGGCTGACGCCGTTGGATACACCAAGGAAAGTCTACAC
GAACCCTTTGGCAAAATCCTGTATATCGTGCGAAAAAGGATGGATATACCGAAAAAATCGCTATAATGAC
CCCGAAGCAGGGTTATGCAGCGGAAAAGCGCTTTCTCATAGCTCACGCTGTAGGTATCTCAGTTCGGTGT
AGGTCGTTCGCTCCAAGCTGGGCTGTGTGCACGAACCCCCCGTTCAGCCCGACCGCTGCGCCTTATCCGG
TAACTATCGTCTTGAGTCCAACCCGGTAAGACACGACTTATCGCCACTGGCAGCAGCCACTGGTAACAGG
ATTAGCAGAGCGAGGTATGTAGGCGGTGCTACAGAGTTCTTGAAGTGGTGGCCTAACTACGGCTACACTA
GAAGAACAGTATTTGGTATCTGCGCTCTGCTGAAGCCAGTTACCTTCGGAAAAAGAGTTGGTAGCTCTTG
ATCCGGCAAACAAACCACCGCTGGTAGCGGTGGTTTTTTTGTTTGCAAGCAGCAGATTACGCGCAGAAAA
AAAGGATCTCAA
Features (pLannotate 1.2.2; 21 found; start..end, strand, type, name):
    171..1031    -  CDS            AmpR: β-lactamase; bla; confers resistance to ampicillin, carbenicillin, and related antibiotics
   1032..1136    -  promoter       AmpR promoter: bla
   1210..1375    +  mobile_element Tn7L: mini-Tn7 element (left end of the Tn7 transposon) Tn7
   1506..2321    +  CDS            KanR: aminoglycoside phosphotransferase; aph(3')-Ia; confers resistance to kanamycin in bacteria or G418 (Geneticin®) in eukaryotes
   2462..2608    +  CDS            TRA2_ECOLX (fragment): Protein predicted: Swiss-Prot protein existence level 4. Required for transposition of transposon Tn903. From Escherichia coli.
   2792..3364    -  CDS            int (fragment) (sequence partly withheld): INT2_ECOLX - Protein inferred from homology: Swiss-Prot protein existence level 3. Putative integrase believed to be involved in the insertion of antibiotic resistance genes into plasmids and transposons. From Escherichia coli.
   3613..3702    +  CDS            qacE (fragment): QACE_ECOLX - Protein inferred from homology: Swiss-Prot protein existence level 3. Multidrug exporter. Is implicated for the resistance to bacteriocidal quaternary ammonium compounds. From Escherichia coli.
   3873..3890    +  misc_feature   MCS (fragment): pUC18/19 multiple cloning site
   3890..3967    -  promoter       AmpR promoter (fragment): bla
   4120..4144    +  promoter       J23119(SpeI) promoter (fragment): bacterial promoter (Registry of Standard Biological Parts BBa J23119) modified to end with an SpeI site
   4190..5270    +  CDS            lacI (fragment): lac repressor; lacI; The lac repressor binds to the lac operator to inhibit transcription in E. coli. This inhibition can be relieved by adding lactose or isopropyl-β-D-thiogalactopyranoside (IPTG).
   5432..5460    +  promoter       tac promoter: strong E. coli promoter; hybrid between the trp and lac UV5 promoters
   5466..5485    +  protein_bind   lac operator (symmetric): The lac repressor binds to the lac operator to inhibit transcription in E. coli. This inhibition can be relieved by adding lactose or isopropyl-β-D-thiogalactopyranoside (IPTG). The symmetric lac operator was optimized for tight binding of lac repressor. lac repressor encoded by lacI
   5512..6204    +  CDS            TurboRFP: TurboRFP is a basic (constitutively fluorescent) orange fluorescent protein published in 2007, derived from Entacmaea quadricolor. It has low acid sensitivity.
   6212..6306    +  terminator     lambda t0 terminator: transcription terminator from phage lambda
   6431..6629    +  mobile_element Tn7R (fragment): mini-Tn7 element (right end of the Tn7 transposon) Tn7
   6711..7099    -  rep_origin     R6K γ ori: γ replication origin from E. coli plasmid R6K; requires the R6K initiator protein pi for replication
   7140..7232    -  CDS            traI (fragment): TRAI6_ECOLX - Experimental evidence at protein level: Swiss-Prot protein existence level 1. The initiation process of transfer DNA synthesis requires the interaction of at least three plasmid-specific components (TraH, I, and J) at the transfer origin resulting in the assembly of a specialised nucleoprotein complex - the relaxosome. Site- and strand-specific cleavage at the transfer origin is dependent on TraI and TraJ. From Escherichia coli.
   7270..7641    -  CDS            traJ: oriT-recognizing protein; traJ
   7674..7783    -  oriT           oriT: incP origin of transfer
   7918..8322    -  rep_origin     ori (fragment): high-copy-number ColE1/pMB1/pBR322/pUC origin of replication
