[The description below was written by a language model from this plasmid's Addgene catalogue record and pLannotate feature annotations shown in this document.]
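Description:
eEML017 is an 8.3 kb bacterial expression plasmid built on the EML002 backbone, carrying a synthetic IPTG-inducible TurboRFP circuit described as giving a weak signal. It comes from a DNA part library developed for engineering the nematode symbiont Xenorhabdus griffiniae. The annotated backbone has the architecture of a conjugative mini-Tn7 delivery vector. It has an R6K γ origin, which replicates only in hosts supplying the pi protein, consistent with the listed pir+ growth strain. It also carries an incP oriT with traJ and a traI fragment, which would allow mobilisation by conjugation from a suitable donor. A fragment of a ColE1/pUC-type origin is also annotated, though the record lists the plasmid as low copy. Ampicillin resistance (bla with its promoter) lies outside the transposon ends and is the listed selection marker.

Between the Tn7L and Tn7R ends sit a kanamycin resistance gene (aph(3')-Ia), residual fragments of transposon and integron sequences (Tn903 transposition protein, an integrase and qacE), and the assembled circuit. This arrangement suggests that the marker and circuit are meant to be inserted together into a chromosomal Tn7 attachment site, although the record does not say so explicitly.

The circuit was assembled by Gibson cloning using unique nucleotide sequence (UNS) junctions and contains two transcription units. In the first, a constitutive promoter named P6d, partly matching the J23119 family, drives lacI through the U3d element, presumably a 5' UTR/ribosome binding site part, and ends at terminator t12m. In the second, a tac promoter followed by a symmetric lac operator drives TurboRFP through the same U3d element and ends at the lambda t0 terminator. LacI represses the tac promoter until IPTG relieves binding, giving inducible orange-red fluorescence for characterising part and circuit performance.
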