Addgene plasmid #238401: eEML017
Purpose: IPTG inducible TurboRFP circuit with weak signal
Depositing lab: Richard Murray. Depositing organization: California Institute of Technology. Publication: A DNA Part Library for Reliable Engineering of the Emerging Model Nematode Symbiotic Bacterium Xenorhabdus griffiniae HGB2511. Larsson EM, Wang OY, Murray RM. ACS Synth Biol. 2025 Oct 17;14(10):4122-4126. doi: 10.1021/acssynbio.5c00414. Epub 2025 Sep 25. PubMed 40998411.
Backbone
  Vector backbone: EML002
  Vector type: Bacterial Expression
Growth in bacteria
  Bacterial resistance: Ampicillin, 100 μg/mL
  Growth temperature: 37°C
  Growth strain: pir2+
  Copy number: Low Copy
Gene/Insert
  Gene/Insert name: UNS1-P6d-U3d-lacI-t12m-UNS3-Ptac-U3d-TurboRFP-t0-UNSX
  Species: Synthetic
  Cloning method: Gibson Cloning
Terms and licenses: Academic/Nonprofit Terms; Industry Terms: Not Available to Industry
Depositor comments: Please visit https://doi.org/10.1101/2025.06.09.658710 for bioRxiv preprint.
How to cite: eEML017 was a gift from Richard Murray (Addgene plasmid # 238401 ; http://n2t.net/addgene:238401 ; RRID:Addgene_238401)
